Addgene plasmid #127514: INCTbiosyn-pUB-HspINT5
Purpose: Plasmid encodes H. sapiens codon optimized Integrase 5.
Depositing lab: Martin Bonamino. Depositing organization: Instituto Nacional de Cancer (INCA). Publication: Genetic switches designed for eukaryotic cells and controlled by serine integrases. Gomide MS, Sales TT, Barros LRC, Limia CG, de Oliveira MA, Florentino LH, Barros LMG, Robledo ML, Jose GPC, Almeida MSM, Lima RN, Rehen SK, Lacorte C, Melo EO, Murad AM, Bonamino MH, Coelho CM, Rech E. Commun Biol. 2020 May 22;3(1):255. doi: 10.1038/s42003-020-0971-8. PubMed 32444777.
Backbone
  Vector backbone: pUB-GFP
  Vector type: Mammalian Expression
Growth in bacteria
  Bacterial resistance: Ampicillin, 100 μg/mL
  Growth temperature: 37°C
  Growth strain: DH5alpha
  Copy number: High Copy
Gene/Insert
  Gene/Insert name: Integrase 5 coding sequence codon optimized for H. sapiens expression. (alt name: integrase 5 Expression vector)
  Insert size (bp): 1659
  Cloning method: Unknown
Terms and licenses: Academic/Nonprofit Terms; Industry Terms: Not Available to Industry
Depositor comments: The integrase 5 coding sequence was synthesized and cloned into pUB-GFP plasmid (Addgene #11155) replacing the EGFP coding sequence. The original integrase coding sequence (before H. sapiens codon optimization) was obtained from Yang, L. et al. Nat. Methods 11, 1261-1266 (2014).
How to cite: INCTbiosyn-pUB-HspINT5 was a gift from Martin Bonamino (Addgene plasmid # 127514 ; http://n2t.net/addgene:127514 ; RRID:Addgene_127514)
