[The description below was written by a language model from this plasmid's Addgene catalogue record and pLannotate feature annotations shown in this document.]
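Description:
INCTbiosyn-pUB-HspINT5 is a mammalian expression plasmid of about 6.0 kb, built on the pUB-GFP backbone, that encodes a human codon-optimized version of the serine recombinase Integrase 5. According to the depositor, the 1,659 bp integrase coding sequence was synthesized and cloned in place of the EGFP open reading frame of the parental vector. The original, non-optimized sequence came from a previously published collection of integrases. In E. coli the plasmid is maintained as a high-copy replicon through a ColE1/pUC-type origin and is selected with ampicillin via the β-lactamase gene and its native promoter.

Expression in mammalian cells is driven by the human ubiquitin C promoter, a constitutive promoter active across many cell types. It is preceded by a very short remnant of the CMV enhancer and followed by a fragment of a multiple cloning site. The automated annotation does not label the integrase itself, but the unannotated interval between the cloning-site remnant and the downstream globin sequences is consistent in size and position with the stated insert. Transcripts are terminated by a rabbit β-globin polyadenylation signal, which lies just after a short β-globin coding fragment that is probably part of the same 3′ region. The backbone also carries an SV40 origin with a promoter fragment and an SV40 poly(A) signal, along with residual lac promoter, operator and lacI fragments that are cloning-vector leftovers. No mammalian selection marker, epitope tag or reporter is annotated. The plasmid supplies integrase activity in trans in human and other eukaryotic cells, for serine-integrase-controlled genetic switches in which the enzyme recombines its attachment sites on a separate target construct.
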