Features (pLannotate 1.2.2; 16 found; start..end, strand, type, name):
      5..24      +  enhancer       CMV enhancer (fragment): human cytomegalovirus immediate early enhancer
     47..1258    +  promoter       UbC promoter: human ubiquitin C promoter
   1276..1296    +  misc_feature   MCS (fragment): multiple cloning site
   2964..3035    +  CDS            HBB (fragment): HBB_PONPY - Experimental evidence at transcript level: Swiss-Prot protein existence level 2. Involved in oxygen transport from the lung to the various peripheral tissues. From Pongo pygmaeus (Bornean orangutan).
   3106..3161    +  polyA_signal   β-globin poly(A) signal: rabbit β-globin polyadenylation signal (Gil and Proudfoot, 1987)
   3546..3562    -  protein_bind   lac operator: The lac repressor binds to the lac operator to inhibit transcription in E. coli. This inhibition can be relieved by adding lactose or isopropyl-β-D-thiogalactopyranoside (IPTG). lac repressor encoded by lacI
   3570..3600    -  promoter       lac promoter: promoter for the E. coli lac operon
   3615..3636    -  protein_bind   CAP binding site: CAP binding activates transcription in the presence of cAMP. E. coli catabolite activator protein
   3649..3688    -  CDS            lacI (fragment): lac repressor; lacI; The lac repressor binds to the lac operator to inhibit transcription in E. coli. This inhibition can be relieved by adding lactose or isopropyl-β-D-thiogalactopyranoside (IPTG).
   3695..3717    +  promoter       SV40 promoter (fragment): SV40 enhancer and early promoter
   3741..3876    +  rep_origin     SV40 ori: SV40 origin of replication
   3896..4030    +  polyA_signal   SV40 poly(A) signal: SV40 polyadenylation signal
   4032..4086    -  CDS            lacI (fragment): lac repressor; lacI; The lac repressor binds to the lac operator to inhibit transcription in E. coli. This inhibition can be relieved by adding lactose or isopropyl-β-D-thiogalactopyranoside (IPTG).
   4269..4857    -  rep_origin     ori: high-copy-number ColE1/pMB1/pBR322/pUC origin of replication
   5028..5888    -  CDS            AmpR: β-lactamase; bla; confers resistance to ampicillin, carbenicillin, and related antibiotics
   5889..5993    -  promoter       AmpR promoter: bla
>Addgene plasmid #127514 | INCTbiosyn-pUB-HspINT5 | addgene full sequence | sequence record 250816 | Addgene NGS Result
GGTCGACATTGATTATTGACTAGTAACCCGTGTCGGCTCCAGATCTGGCCTCCGCGCCGGGTTTTGGCGC
CTCCCGCGGGCGCCCCCCTCCTCACGGCGAGCGCTGCCACGTCAGACGAAGGGCGCAGCGAGCGTCCTGA
TCCTTCCGCCCGGACGCTCAGGACAGCGGCCCGCTGCTCATAAGACTCGGCCTTAGAACCCCAGTATCAG
CAGAAGGACATTTTAGGACGGGACTTGGGTGACTCTAGGGCACTGGTTTTCTTTCCAGAGAGCGGAACAG
GCGAGGAAAAGTAGTCCCTTCTCGGCGATTCTGCGGAGGGATCTCCGTGGGGCGGTGAACGCCGATGATT
ATATAAGGACGCGCCGGGTGTGGCACAGCTAGTTCCGTCGCAGCCGGGATTTGGGTCGCGGTTCTTGTTT
GTGGATCGCTGTGATCGTCACTTGGTGAGTAGCGGGCTGCTGGGCTGGCCGGGGCTTTCGTGGCCGCCGG
GCCGCTCGGTGGGACGGAAGCGTGTGGAGAGACCGCCAAGGGCTGTAGTCTGGGTCCGCGAGCAAGGTTG
CCCTGAACTGGGGGTTGGGGGGAGCGCAGCAAAATGGCGGCTGTTCCCGAGTCTTGAATGGAAGACGCTT
GTGAGGCGGGCTGTGAGGTCGTTGAAACAAGGTGGGGGGCATGGTGGGCGGCAAGAACCCAAGGTCTTGA
GGCCTTCGCTAATGCGGGAAAGCTCTTATTCGGGTGAGATGGGCTGGGGCACCATCTGGGGACCCTGACG
TGAAGTTTGTCACTGACTGGAGAACTCGGTTTGTCGTCTGTTGCGGGGGCGGCAGTTATGGCGGTGCCGT
TGGGCAGTGCACCCGTACCTTTGGGAGCGCGCGCCCTCGTCGTGTCGTGACGTCACCCGTTCTGTTGGCT
TATAATGCAGGGTGGGGCCACCTGCCGGTAGGTGTGCGGTAGGCTTTTCTCCGTCGCAGGACGCAGGGTT
CGGGCCTAGGGTAGGCTCTCCTGAATCGACAGGCGCCGGACCTCTGGTGAGGGGAGGGATAAGTGAGGCG
TCAGTTTCTTTGGTCGGTTTTATGTACCTATCTTCTTAAGTAGCTGAAGCTCCGGTTTTGAACTATGCGC
TCGGGGTTGGCGAGTGTGTTTTGTGAAGTTTTTTAGGCACCTTTTGAAATGTAATCATTTGGGTCAATAT
GTAATTTTCAGTGTTAGACTAGTAAATTGTCCGCTAAATTCTGGCCGTTTTTGGCTTTTTTGTTAGACGA
AGCTTGGGCTGCAGGTCGAGCTCAAGCTTCGAATTCATGCCGGGAATGACCACGGAAACCGGACCAGATC
CGGCAGGTTTGATAGACCTGTTTTGCCGCAAATCTAAGGCAGTGAAAAGCCGGGCTAATGGAGCTGGGCA
ACGGAGAAAACAGGAAATCTCTATTGCTGCTCAGGAGACGCTGGGGCGCAAGGTCGCTGCCCTGCTCGGC
ATGCAAGTCCGCCATGTGTGGAAGGAAGTAGGTAGCGCGAGTCGATTCAGAAAGGGAAAGGCAAGGGATG
ATCAGAGTAAAGCCCTTAAAGCACTTGAGAGTGGGGAGGTCGGGGCGCTCTGGTGCTATCGGCTTGACCG
ATGGGATAGGGGAGGCGCGGGAGCAATTCTTAAAATTATAGAGCCCGAGGATGGCATGCCGCGAAGATTG
CTTTTCGGCTGGGATGAGGATACAGGTCGACCCGTATTGGATTCTACAAATAAAAGGGACCGGGGTGAGC
TGATCAGACGAGCGGAGGAAGCCCGAGAAGAAGCAGAAAAACTGTCAGAGCGCGTCCGCGATACTAAGGC
ACATCAGCGCGAGAACGGGGAATGGGTAAACGCGCGCGCACCATATGGCCTCCGAGTGGTCTTGGTGACT
GTTAGTGATGAGGAGGGCGACGAGTATGATGAAAGGAAATTGGCTGCAGACGATGAAGATGCTGGTGGAC
CCGATGGTCTCACAAAAGCTGAAGCGGCACGGCTGGTCTTCACTCTCCCGGTTACCGACCGACTTTCCTA
CGCAGGTACCGCCCATGCAATGAACACTCGGGAAATTCCATCACCGACAGGCGGTCCATGGATAGCTGTG
ACAGTTAGGGACATGATCCAGAACCCCGCTTATGCGGGGTGGCAGACCACAGGCAGGCAGGATGGAAAAC
AAAGGCGCTTGACATTCTACAACGGAGAGGGGAAAAGGGTCTCTGTCATGCACGGCCCACCCCTGGTAAC
AGATGAAGAACAGGAAGCGGCCAAGGCGGCAGTCAAAGGCGAAGACGGAGTAGGTGTGCCGCTTGACGGC
TCAGATCATGACACACGCCGCAAACATCTCCTCAGTGGTAGGATGCGATGTCCGGGATGTGGTGGCTCAT
GCTCCTACTCAGGTAACGGTTACCGGTGTTGGAGATCTAGTGTTAAAGGGGGCTGTCCAGCACCGACGTA
CGTGGCCAGAAAGTCAGTCGAGGAGTATGTGGCTTTTAGGTGGGCCGCTAAACTGGCGGCCTCCGAGCCT
GATGACCCCTTTGTAATAGCTGTGGCAGATCGCTGGGCAGCTTTGACACACCCACAGGCTTCCGAAGATG
AAAAATACGCTAAAGCTGCGGTTCGAGAAGCAGAGAAGAATCTTGGCCGGCTGCTGCGAGACCGGCAGAA
CGGCGTCTATGATGGGCCCGCGGAGCAGTTCTTTGCGCCGGCTTATCAAGAAGCCCTTTCAACGCTGCAG
GCGGCTAAGGATGCTGTCTCAGAAAGCTCCGCATCCGCAGCAGTGGATGTAAGTTGGATAGTGGATAGTT
CCGATTACGAGGAGCTGTGGCTTCGGGCGACCCCGACAATGAGGAATGCGATTATTGATACTTGCATCGA
CGAGATTTGGGTGGCAAAGGGACAACGAGGGAGACCGTTTGATGGAGATGAACGGGTCAAGATTAAATGG
GCAGCTCGGACGTAAGCGGCCGCACTCCTCAGGTGCAGGCTGCCTATCAGAAGGTGGTGGCTGGTGTGGC
CAATGCCCTGGCTCACAAATACCACTGAGATCTTTTTCCCTCTGCCAAAAATTATGGGGACATCATGAAG
CCCCTTGAGCATCTGACTTCTGGCTAATAAAGGAAATTTATTTTCATTGCAATAGTGTGTTGGAATTTTT
TGTGTCTCTCACTCGGAAGGACATATGGGAGGGCAAATCATTTAAAACATCAGAATGAGTATTTGGTTTA
GAGTTTGGCAACATATGCCCATATGCTGGCTGCCATGAACAAAGGTTGGCTATAAAGAGGTCATCAGTAT
ATGAAACAGCCCCCTGCTGTCCATTCCTTATTCCATAGAAAAGCCTTGACTTGAGGTTAGATTTTTTTTA
TATTTTGTTTTGTGTTATTTTTTTCTTTAACATCCCTAAAATTTTCCTTACATGTTTTACTAGCCAGATT
TTTCCTCCTCTCCTGACTACTCCCAGTCATAGCTGTCCCTCTTCTCTTATGGAGATCCCTCGACCTGCAG
CCCAAGCTTGGCGTAATCATGGTCATAGCTGTTTCCTGTGTGAAATTGTTATCCGCTCACAATTCCACAC
AACATACGAGCCGGAAGCATAAAGTGTAAAGCCTGGGGTGCCTAATGAGTGAGCTAACTCACATTAATTG
CGTTGCGCTCACTGCCCGCTTTCCAGTCGGGAAACCTGTCGTGCCAGCGGATCCGCATCTCAATTAGTCA
GCAACCATAGTCCCGCCCCTAACTCCGCCCATCCCGCCCCTAACTCCGCCCAGTTCCGCCCATTCTCCGC
CCCATGGCTGACTAATTTTTTTTATTTATGCAGAGGCCGAGGCCGCCTCGGCCTCTGAGCTATTCCAGAA
GTAGTGAGGAGGCTTTTTTGGAGGCCTAGGCTTTTGCAAAAAGCTAACTTGTTTATTGCAGCTTATAATG
GTTACAAATAAAGCAATAGCATCACAAATTTCACAAATAAAGCATTTTTTTCACTGCATTCTAGTTGTGG
TTTGTCCAAACTCATCAATGTATCTTATCATGTCTGGATCCGCTGCATTAATGAATCGGCCAACGCGCGG
GGAGAGGCGGTTTGCGTATTGGGCGCTCTTCCGCTTCCTCGCTCACTGACTCGCTGCGCTCGGTCGTTCG
GCTGCGGCGAGCGGTATCAGCTCACTCAAAGGCGGTAATACGGTTATCCACAGAATCAGGGGATAACGCA
GGAAAGAACATGTGAGCAAAAGGCCAGCAAAAGGCCAGGAACCGTAAAAAGGCCGCGTTGCTGGCGTTTT
TCCATAGGCTCCGCCCCCCTGACGAGCATCACAAAAATCGACGCTCAAGTCAGAGGTGGCGAAACCCGAC
AGGACTATAAAGATACCAGGCGTTTCCCCCTGGAAGCTCCCTCGTGCGCTCTCCTGTTCCGACCCTGCCG
CTTACCGGATACCTGTCCGCCTTTCTCCCTTCGGGAAGCGTGGCGCTTTCTCATAGCTCACGCTGTAGGT
ATCTCAGTTCGGTGTAGGTCGTTCGCTCCAAGCTGGGCTGTGTGCACGAACCCCCCGTTCAGCCCGACCG
CTGCGCCTTATCCGGTAACTATCGTCTTGAGTCCAACCCGGTAAGACACGACTTATCGCCACTGGCAGCA
GCCACTGGTAACAGGATTAGCAGAGCGAGGTATGTAGGCGGTGCTACAGAGTTCTTGAAGTGGTGGCCTA
ACTACGGCTACACTAGAAGAACAGTATTTGGTATCTGCGCTCTGCTGAAGCCAGTTACCTTCGGAAAAAG
AGTTGGTAGCTCTTGATCCGGCAAACAAACCACCGCTGGTAGCGGTGGTTTTTTTGTTTGCAAGCAGCAG
ATTACGCGCAGAAAAAAAGGATCTCAAGAAGATCCTTTGATCTTTTCTACGGGGTCTGACGCTCAGTGGA
ACGAAAACTCACGTTAAGGGATTTTGGTCATGAGATTATCAAAAAGGATCTTCACCTAGATCCTTTTAAA
TTAAAAATGAAGTTTTAAATCAATCTAAAGTATATATGAGTAAACTTGGTCTGACAGTTACCAATGCTTA
ATCAGTGAGGCACCTATCTCAGCGATCTGTCTATTTCGTTCATCCATAGTTGCCTGACTCCCCGTCGTGT
AGATAACTACGATACGGGAGGGCTTACCATCTGGCCCCAGTGCTGCAATGATACCGCGAGACCCACGCTC
ACCGGCTCCAGATTTATCAGCAATAAACCAGCCAGCCGGAAGGGCCGAGCGCAGAAGTGGTCCTGCAACT
TTATCCGCCTCCATCCAGTCTATTAATTGTTGCCGGGAAGCTAGAGTAAGTAGTTCGCCAGTTAATAGTT
TGCGCAACGTTGTTGCCATTGCTACAGGCATCGTGGTGTCACGCTCGTCGTTTGGTATGGCTTCATTCAG
CTCCGGTTCCCAACGATCAAGGCGAGTTACATGATCCCCCATGTTGTGCAAAAAAGCGGTTAGCTCCTTC
GGTCCTCCGATCGTTGTCAGAAGTAAGTTGGCCGCAGTGTTATCACTCATGGTTATGGCAGCACTGCATA
ATTCTCTTACTGTCATGCCATCCGTAAGATGCTTTTCTGTGACTGGTGAGTACTCAACCAAGTCATTCTG
AGAATAGTGTATGCGGCGACCGAGTTGCTCTTGCCCGGCGTCAATACGGGATAATACCGCGCCACATAGC
AGAACTTTAAAAGTGCTCATCATTGGAAAACGTTCTTCGGGGCGAAAACTCTCAAGGATCTTACCGCTGT
TGAGATCCAGTTCGATGTAACCCACTCGTGCACCCAACTGATCTTCAGCATCTTTTACTTTCACCAGCGT
TTCTGGGTGAGCAAAAACAGGAAGGCAAAATGCCGCAAAAAAGGGAATAAGGGCGACACGGAAATGTTGA
ATACTCATACTCTTCCTTTTTCAATATTATTGAAGCATTTATCAGGGTTATTGTCTCATGAGCGGATACA
TATTTGAATGTATTTAGAAAAATAAACAAATAGGGGTTCCGCGCACATTTCCCCGAAAAGTGCCACCTG
